>Addgene plasmid #201371 | H_NLS 54kDa | addgene full sequence | sequence record 400594 | Addgene NGS Result
CATAGCCCATATATGGAGTTCCGCGTTACATAACTTACGGTAAATGGCCCGCCTGGCTGACCGCCCAACG
ACCCCCGCCCATTGACGTCAATAATGACGTATGTTCCCATAGTAACGCCAATAGGGACTTTCCATTGACG
TCAATGGGTGGAGTATTTACGGTAAACTGCCCACTTGGCAGTACATCAAGTGTATCATATGCCAAGTACG
CCCCCTATTGACGTCAATGACGGTAAATGGCCCGCCTGGCATTATGCCCAGTACATGACCTTATGGGACT
TTCCTACTTGGCAGTACATCTACGTATTAGTCATCGCTATTACCATGGTGATGCGGTTTTGGCAGTACAT
CAATGGGCGTGGATAGCGGTTTGACTCACGGGGATTTCCAAGTCTCCACCCCATTGACGTCAATGGGAGT
TTGTTTTGGCACCAAAATCAACGGGACTTTCCAAAATGTCGTAACAACTCCGCCCCATTGACGCAAATGG
GCGGTAGGCGTGTACGGTGGGAGGTCTATATAAGCAGAGCTGGTTTAGTGAACCGTCAGATCCGCTAGCG
CTACCGGTCGCCACCATGGGCCCAAAAAAGAAAAGAAAAGTTGGAGGCGGGGGCAGCGTGAGCAAGGGCG
AGGAGCTGTTCACCGGGGTGGTGCCCATCCTGGTCGAGCTGGACGGCGACGTAAACGGCCACAAGTTCAG
CGTGTCCGGCGAGGGCGAGGGCGATGCCACCTACGGCAAGCTGACCCTGAAGTTCATCTGCACCACCGGC
AAGCTGCCCGTGCCCTGGCCCACCCTCGTGACCACCCTGACCTACGGCGTGCAGTGCTTCAGCCGCTACC
CCGACCACATGAAGCAGCACGACTTCTTCAAGTCCGCCATGCCCGAAGGCTACGTCCAGGAGCGCACCAT
CTTCTTCAAGGACGACGGCAACTACAAGACCCGCGCCGAGGTGAAGTTCGAGGGCGACACCCTGGTGAAC
CGCATCGAGCTGAAGGGCATCGACTTCAAGGAGGACGGCAACATCCTGGGGCACAAGCTGGAGTACAACT
ACAACAGCCACAACGTCTATATCATGGCCGACAAGCAGAAGAACGGCATCAAGGTGAACTTCAAGATCCG
CCACAACATCGAGGACGGCAGCGTGCAGCTCGCCGACCACTACCAGCAGAACACCCCCATCGGCGACGGC
CCCGTGCTGCTGCCCGACAACCACTACCTGAGCACCCAGTCCGCCCTGAGCAAAGACCCCAACGAGAAGC
GCGATCACATGGTCCTGCTGGAGTTCGTGACCGCCGCCGGGATCACTCTCGGCATGGACGAGCTGTACAA
GAAGCTTGCTCAACAAAATGCTTTTTATCAAGTCTTAAATATGCCTAACTTAAATGCTGATCAACGCAAT
GGTTTTATCCAAAGCCTTAAAGATGATCCAAGCCAAAGTGCTAACGTTTTAGGTGAAGCTCAAAAACTTA
ATGACTCTCAAGCTCCAAAAGCTGATGCGCAACAAAATAACTTCAACAAAGATCAACAAAGCGCCTTCTA
TGAAATCTTGAACATGCCTAACTTAAACGAAGCGCAACGTAACGGCTTCATTCAAAGTCTTAAAGACGAC
CCAAGCCAAAGCACTAACGTTTTAGGTGAAGCTAAAAAATTAAACGAATCTCAAGCACCGAAAGCTGATA
ACAATTTCAACAAAGAACAACAAAATGCTTTCTATGAAATCTTGAATATGCCTAACTTAAACGAAGAACA
ACGCAATGGTTTCATCCAAAGCTTAAAAGATGACCCAAGCCAAAGTGCTAACCTATTGTCAGAAGCTAAA
AAGTTAAATGAATCTCAAGCACCGAAAGCGGATAACAAATTCAACAAAGAACAACAAAATGCTTTCTATG
AAATCTTACATTTACCTAACTTAAACGAAGAACAACGCAATGGTTTCATCCAAAGCCTAAAAGATGACCC
AAGCCAAAGCGCTAACCTTTTAGCAGAAGCTAAAAAGCTAAATGATGCTCAAGCACCAAAATAACTCGAG
CACCACCACCACCACCACTGAGATCCGGCTGCTAACAAAGCCCGAAAGGAAGCTGAGTTGGCTGCTGCCA
CCGCTGAGCAATAACTAGCATAACCCCTTGGGGCCTCTAAACGGGTCTTGAGGGGTTTTTTGCTGAAAGG
AGGAACTATATCCGGATGTGGTTTGTCCAAACTCATCAATGTATCTTAACGCGTAAATTGTAAGCGTTAA
TATTTTGTTAAAATTCGCGTTAAATTTTTGTTAAATCAGCTCATTTTTTAACCAATAGGCCGAAATCGGC
AAAATCCCTTATAAATCAAAAGAATAGACCGAGATAGGGT
[37 nt withheld, positions 2351-2387]
AAAGAACGTGGACTCCAACGTCAAAGG
[49 nt withheld, positions 2415-2463]
T
[91 nt withheld, positions 2465-2555]
G
[124 nt withheld, positions 2557-2680]
CAGGTGGCACTTTTCGGGGAAATGTGCGCGGAACCCCTATTTGTTTATTTTTCTAAATACATTCAAATAT
GTATCCGCTCATGAGACAATAACCCTGATAAATGCTTCAATAATATTGAAAAAGGAAGAGTCCTGAGGCG
GAAAGAACCAGCTGTGGAATGTGTGTCAGTTAGGGTGTGGAAAGTCCCCAGGCTCCCCAGCAGGCAGAAG
TATGCAAAGCATGCATCTCAATTAGTCAGCAACCATAGTCCCGCCCCTAACTCCGCCCATCCCGCCCCTA
ACTCCGCCCAGTTCCGCCCATTCTCCGCCCCATGGCTGACTAATTTTTTTTATTTATGCAGAGGCCGAGG
CCGCCTCGGCCTCTGAGCTATTCCAGAAGTAGTGAGGAGGCTTTTTTGGAGGCCTAGGCTTTTGCAAAGA
TCGATCAAGAGACAGGATGAGGATCGTTTCGCATGATTGAACAAGATGGATTGCACGCAGGTTCTCCGGC
CGCTTGGGTGGAGAGGCTATTCGGCTATGACTGGGCACAACAGACAATCGGCTGCTCTGATGCCGCCGTG
TTCCGGCTGTCAGCGCAGGGGCGCCCGGTTCTTTTTGTCAAGACCGACCTGTCCGGTGCCCTGAATGAAC
TGCAAGACGAGGCAGCGCGGCTATCGTGGCTGGCCACGACGGGCGTTCCTTGCGCAGCTGTGCTCGACGT
TGTCACTGAAGCGGGAAGGGACTGGCTGCTATTGGGCGAAGTGCCGGGGCAGGATCTCCTGTCATCTCAC
CTTGCTCCTGCCGAGAAAGTATCCATCATGGCTGATGCAATGCGGCGGCTGCATACGCTTGATCCGGCTA
CCTGCCCATTCGACCACCAAGCGAAACATCGCATCGAGCGAGCACGTACTCGGATGGAAGCCGGTCTTGT
CGATCAGGATGATCTGGACGAAGAGCATCAGGGGCTCGCGCCAGCCGAACTGTTCGCCAGGCTCAAGGCG
AGCATGCCCGACGGCGAGGATCTCGTCGTGACCCATGGCGATGCCTGCTTGCCGAATATCATGGTGGAAA
ATGGCCGCTTTTCTGGATTCATCGACTGTGGCCGGCTGGGTGTGGCGGACCGCTATCAGGACATAGCGTT
GGCTACCCGTGATATTGCTGAAGAGCTTGGCGGCGAATGGGCTGACCGCTTCCTCGTGCTTTACGGTATC
GCCGCTCCCGATTCGCAGCGCATCGCCTTCTATCGCCTTCTTGACGAGTTCTTCTGAGCGGGACTCTGGG
GTTCGAAATGACCGACCAAGCGACGCCCAACCTGCCATCACGAGATTTCGATTCCACCGCCGCCTTCTAT
GAAAGGTTGGGCTTCGGAATCGTTTTCCGGGACGCCGGCTGGATGATCCTCCAGCGCGGGGATCTCATGC
TGGAGTTCTTCGCCCACCCTAGGGGGAGGCTAACTGAAACACGGAAGGAGACAATACCGGAAGGAACCCG
CGCTATGACGGCAATAAAAAGACAGAATAAAACGCACGGTGTTGGGTCGTTTGTTCATAAACGCGGGGTT
CGGTCCCAGGGCTGGCACTCTGTCGATACCCCACCGAGACCCCATTGGGGCCAATACGCCCGCGTTTCTT
CCTTTTCCCCACCCCACCCCCCAAGTTCGGGTGAAGGCCCAGGGCTCGCAGCCAACGTCGGGGCGGCAGG
CCCTGCCATAGCCTCAGGTTACTCATATATACTTTAGATTGATTTAAAACTTCATTTTTAATTTAAAAGG
ATCTAGGTGAAGATCCTTTTTGATAATCTCATGACCAAAATCCCTTAACGTGAGTTTTCGTTCCACTGAG
CGTCAGACCCCGTAGAAAAGATCAAAGGATCTTCTTGAGATCCTTTTTTTCTGCGCGTAATCTGCTGCTT
GCAAACAAAAAAACCACCGCTACCAGCGGTGGTTTGTTTGCCGGATCAAGAGCTACCAACTCTTTTTCCG
AAGGTAACTGGCTTCAGCAGAGCGCAGATACCAAATACTGTTCTTCTAGTGTAGCCGTAGTTAGGCCACC
ACTTCAAGAACTCTGTAGCACCGCCTACATACCTCGCTCTGCTAATCCTGTTACCAGTGGCTGCTGCCAG
TGGCGATAAGTCGTGTCTTACCGGGTTGGACTCAAGACGATAGTTACCGGATAAGGCGCAGCGGTCGGGC
TGAACGGGGGGTTCGTGCACACAGCCCAGCTTGGAGCGAACGACCTACACCGAACTGAGATACCTACAGC
GTGAGCTATGAGAAAGCGCCACGCTTCCCGAAGGGAGAAAGGCGGACAGGTATCCGGTAAGCGGCAGGGT
CGGAACAGGAGAGCGCACGAGGGAGCTTCCAGGGGGAAACGCCTGGTATCTTTATAGTCCTGTCGGGTTT
CGCCACCTCTGACTTGAGCGTCGATTTTTGTGATGCTCGTCAGGGGGGCGGAGCCTATGGAAAAACGCCA
GCAACGCGGCCTTTTTACGGTTCCTGGCCTTTTGCTGGCCTTTTGCTCACATGTTCTTTCCTGCGTTATC
CCCTGATTCTGTGGATAACCGTATTACCGCCATGCATTAGTTATTAATAGTAATCAATTACGGGGTCATT
AGTT
Features (pLannotate 1.2.2; 15 found; start..end, strand, type, name):
     24..327     +  enhancer       CMV enhancer: human cytomegalovirus immediate early enhancer
    328..531     +  promoter       CMV promoter: human cytomegalovirus (CMV) immediate early promoter
    618..1331    +  CDS            EGFP: EGFP is a basic (constitutively fluorescent) green fluorescent protein published in 1996, derived from Aequorea victoria. It is reported to be a rapidly-maturing weak dimer with moderate acid sensitivity.
   1287..2093    +  CDS            spa (fragment): SPA_STAAE - Experimental evidence at protein level: Swiss-Prot protein existence level 1. Plays a role in the inhibition of the host innate and adaptive immune responses. Possesses five immunoglobulin-binding domains that capture both the fragment crystallizable region (Fc region) and the Fab region (part of Ig that identifies antigen) of immunoglobulins (By similarity). In turn, Staphylococcus aureus is protected from phagocytic killing via inhibition of Ig Fc region. In addition, the host elicited B-cell response is prevented due to a decrease of antibody-secreting cell proliferation that en
   2115..2162    +  terminator     T7 terminator: transcription terminator for bacteriophage T7 RNA polymerase
   2187..2218    +  polyA_signal   SV40 poly(A) signal (fragment): SV40 polyadenylation signal
   2252..2680    -  rep_origin     f1 ori (sequence partly withheld): f1 bacteriophage origin of replication; arrow indicates direction of (+) strand synthesis
   2707..2811    +  promoter       AmpR promoter: bla
   2880..3090    +  promoter       SV40 promoter: SV40 early promoter
   3133..3927    +  CDS            NeoR/KanR: aminoglycoside phosphotransferase from Tn5; aph(3')-II (or nptII); confers resistance to neomycin, kanamycin, and G418 (Geneticin®)
   3948..4100    +  CDS            ble (fragment): BLE_KLEPN - Experimental evidence at protein level: Swiss-Prot protein existence level 1. Binding protein with a strong affinity to the bleomycin family of antibiotics. Binds to CL990; an antimitotic-antibiotic compound. From Klebsiella pneumoniae.
   4159..4206    +  polyA_signal   HSV TK poly(A) signal: herpes simplex virus thymidine kinase polyadenylation signal (Cole and Stacy, 1985)
   4297..4313    -  polyA_signal   bGH poly(A) signal (fragment): bovine growth hormone polyadenylation signal
   4535..5123    +  rep_origin     ori: high-copy-number ColE1/pMB1/pBR322/pUC origin of replication
   5238..5274    +  enhancer       CMV enhancer (fragment): human cytomegalovirus immediate early enhancer
