[The description below was written by a language model from this plasmid's Addgene catalogue record and pLannotate feature annotations shown in this document.]
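Description:
H_NLS 54kDa is a mammalian expression plasmid built on the pEGFP-C3 backbone that encodes a synthetic fluorescent probe for studying nucleocytoplasmic transport. It is propagated in E. coli as a high-copy plasmid from a ColE1/pUC-type origin and also carries an f1 phage origin. Selection relies on the Tn5 NeoR/KanR aminoglycoside phosphotransferase gene. A bacterial (bla-type) promoter and the SV40 early promoter sit upstream of this gene, and the HSV TK polyadenylation signal follows it. The same marker therefore gives kanamycin resistance in bacteria and can give G418 resistance in mammalian cells.

The payload is driven by the human CMV immediate-early enhancer and promoter. The catalogue describes the insert as (NLS)SV40-EGFP-4PrA, meaning an SV40 nuclear localisation signal fused to EGFP and four repeats of a Protein A domain. The feature table supports this, showing the EGFP coding sequence followed directly by a fragment matching the immunoglobulin-binding domains of Staphylococcus aureus protein A (spa). The short NLS is not annotated separately, so its exact position cannot be confirmed from the table. A T7 terminator and a fragment of the SV40 poly(A) signal lie downstream of the fusion.

The name points to a fusion protein of about 54 kDa. The Protein A repeats most likely serve as inert bulk that sets the molecular weight of the cargo, although the record does not say so explicitly. The "H" prefix is also not explained in the record. The stated purpose is use as a nucleocytoplasmic transport probe: the distribution of green fluorescence between nucleus and cytoplasm reports on NLS-mediated import of a cargo of defined size. The associated work examined how mechanical force applied to the nucleus affects such transport.
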