Addgene plasmid #201371: H_NLS 54kDa
Purpose: Nucleocytoplasmic transport probe
Depositing lab: Pere Roca-Cusachs. Depositing organization: Institut de Bioenginyeria de Catalunya (IBEC). Publication: Mechanical force application to the nucleus regulates nucleocytoplasmic transport. Andreu I, Granero-Moya I, Chahare NR, Clein K, Molina-Jordan M, Beedle AEM, Elosegui-Artola A, Abenza JF, Rossetti L, Trepat X, Raveh B, Roca-Cusachs P. Nat Cell Biol. 2022 Jun;24(6):896-905. doi: 10.1038/s41556-022-00927-7. Epub 2022 Jun 9. PubMed 35681009.
Backbone
  Vector backbone: pEGFP-C3
  Vector type: Mammalian Expression
Growth in bacteria
  Bacterial resistance: Kanamycin, 50 μg/mL
  Growth temperature: 37°C
  Growth strain: DH5alpha
  Copy number: High Copy
Gene/Insert
  Gene/Insert name: (NLS)SV40-EGFP-4PrA
  Species: Synthetic
  Cloning method: Ligation Independent Cloning
Terms and licenses: Academic/Nonprofit Terms; Industry Terms: Not Available to Industry
Depositor comments: Internal lab code: IG072/P532
How to cite: H_NLS 54kDa was a gift from Pere Roca-Cusachs (Addgene plasmid # 201371 ; http://n2t.net/addgene:201371 ; RRID:Addgene_201371)
